>Addgene plasmid #158582 | pRDA_078 | addgene full sequence | sequence record 308802 | Addgene NGS Result
GTCGACGGATCGGGAGATCTCCCGATCCCCTATGGTGCACTCTCAGTACAATCTGCTCTGATGCCGCATA
GTTAAGCCAGTATCTGCTCCCTGCTTGTGTGTTGGAGGTCGCTGAGTAGTGCGCGAGCAAAATTTAAGCT
ACAACAAGGCAAGGCTTGACCGACAATTGCATGAAGAATCTGCTTAGGGTTAGGCGTTTTGCGCTGCTTC
GCGATGTACGGGCCAGATATACGCGTTGACATTGATTATTGACTAGTTATTAATAGTAATCAATTACGGG
GTCATTAGTTCATAGCCCATATATGGAGTTCCGCGTTACATAACTTACGGTAAATGGCCCGCCTGGCTGA
CCGCCCAACGACCCCCGCCCATTGACGTCAATAATGACGTATGTTCCCATAGTAACGCCAATAGGGACTT
TCCATTGACGTCAATGGGTGGAGTATTTACGGTAAACTGCCCACTTGGCAGTACATCAAGTGTATCATAT
GCCAAGTACGCCCCCTATTGACGTCAATGACGGTAAATGGCCCGCCTGGCATTATGCCCAGTACATGACC
TTATGGGACTTTCCTACTTGGCAGTACATCTACGTATTAGTCATCGCTATTACCATGGTGATGCGGTTTT
GGCAGTACATCAATGGGCGTGGATAGCGGTTTGACTCACGGGGATTTCCAAGTCTCCACCCCATTGACGT
CAATGGGAGTTTGTTTTGGCACCAAAATCAACGGGACTTTCCAAAATGTCGTAACAACTCCGCCCCATTG
ACGCAAATGGGCGGTAGGCGTGTACGGTGGGAGGTCTATATAAGCAGCGCGTTTTGCCTGTACTGGGTCT
CTCTGGTTAGACCAGATCTGAGCCTGGGAGCTCTCTGGCTAACTAGGGAACCCACTGCTTAAGCCTCAAT
AAAGCTTGCCTTGAGTGCTTCAAGTAGTGTGTGCCCGTCTGTTGTGTGACTCTGGTAACTAGAGATCCCT
CAGACCCTTTTAGTCAGTGTGGAAAATCTCTAGCAGTGGCGCCCGAACAGGGACTTGAAAGCGAAAGGGA
AACCAGAGGAGCTCTCTCGACGCAGGACTCGGCTTGCTGAAGCGCGCACGGCAAGAGGCGAGGGGCGGCG
ACTGGTGAGTACGCCAAAAATTTTGACTAGCGGAGGCTAGAAGGAGAGAGATGGGTGCGAGAGCGTCAGT
ATTAAGCGGGGGAGAATTAGATCGCGATGGGAAAAAATTCGGTTAAGGCCAGGGGGAAAGAAAAAATATA
AATTAAAACATATAGTATGGGCAAGCAGGGAGCTAGAACGATTCGCAGTTAATCCTGGCCTGTTAGAAAC
ATCAGAAGGCTGTAGACAAATACTGGGACAGCTACAACCATCCCTTCAGACAGGATCAGAAGAACTTAGA
TCATTATATAATACAGTAGCAACCCTCTATTGTGTGCATCAAAGGATAGAGATAAAAGACACCAAGGAAG
CTTTAGACAAGATAGAGGAAGAGCAAAACAAAAGTAAGACCACCGCACAGCAAGCGGCCGCTGATCTTCA
GACCTGGAGGAGGAGATATGAGGGACAATTGGAGAAGTGAATTATATAAATATAAAGTAGTAAAAATTGA
ACCATTAGGAGTAGCACCCACCAAGGCAAAGAGAAGAGTGGTGCAGAGAGAAAAAAGAGCAGTGGGAATA
GGAGCTTTGTTCCTTGGGTTCTTGGGAGCAGCAGGAAGCACTATGGGCGCAGCGTCAATGACGCTGACGG
TACAGGCCAGACAATTATTGTCTGGTATAGTGCAGCAGCAGAACAATTTGCTGAGGGCTATTGAGGCGCA
ACAGCATCTGTTGCAACTCACAGTCTGGGGCATCAAGCAGCTCCAGGCAAGAATCCTGGCTGTGGAAAGA
TACCTAAAGGATCAACAGCTCCTGGGGATTTGGGGTTGCTCTGGAAAACTCATTTGCACCACTGCTGTGC
CTTGGAATGCTAGTTGGAGTAATAAATCTCTGGAACAGATTTGGAATCACACGACCTGGATGGAGTGGGA
CAGAGAAATTAACAATTACACAAGCTTAATACACTCCTTAATTGAAGAATCGCAAAACCAGCAAGAAAAG
AATGAACAAGAATTATTGGAATTAGATAAATGGGCAAGTTTGTGGAATTGGTTTAACATAACAAATTGGC
TGTGGTATATAAAATTATTCATAATGATAGTAGGAGGCTTGGTAGGTTTAAGAATAGTTTTTGCTGTACT
TTCTATAGTGAATAGAGTTAGGCAGGGATATTCACCATTATCGTTTCAGACCCACCTCCCAACCCCGAGG
GGACCCGACAGGCCCGAAGGAATAGAAGAAGAAGGTGGAGAGAGAGACAGAGACAGATCCATTCGATTAG
TGAACGGATCGGCACTGCGTGCGCCAATTCTGCAGACAAATGGCAGTATTCATCCACAATTTTAAAAGAA
AAGGGGGGATTGGGGGGTACAGTGCAGGGGAAAGAATAGTAGACATAATAGCAACAGACATACAAACTAA
AGAATTACAAAAACAAATTACAAAAATTCAAAATTTTCGGGTTTATTACAGGGACAGCAGAGATCCAGTT
TGGTTAATTAAGGTACCGAGGGCCTATTTCCCATGATTCCTTCATATTTGCATATACGATACAAGGCTGT
TAGAGAGATAATTAGAATTAATTTGACTGTAAACACAAAGATATTAGTACAAAATACGTGACGTAGAAAG
TAATAATTTCTTGGGTAGTTTGCAGTTTTAAAATTATGTTTTAAAATGGACTATCATATGCTTACCGTAA
CTTGAAAGTATTTCGATTTCTTGGCTTTATATATCTTGTGGAAAGGACGAAACACCGGAGACGGTTGTAA
ATGAGCACACAAAATACACATGCTAAAATATTATATTCTATGACCTTTATAAAATCAACCAAAATCTTCT
TTTTAATAACTTTAGTATCAATAATTAGAATTTTTATGTTCCTTTTTGCAAACTTTTAATAAAAATGAGC
AAAATAAAAAAACGCTAGTTTTAGTAACTCGCGTTGTTTTCTTCACCTTTAATAATAGCTACTCCACCAC
TTGTTCCTAAGCGGTCAGCTCCTGCTTCAATCATTTTTTGAGCATCTTCAAATGTTCTAACTCCACCAGC
TGCTTTAACTAAAGCATTGTCTTTAACAACTGACTTCATTAGTTTAACATCTTCAAATGTTGCACCTGAT
TTTGAAAATCCTGTTGATGTTTTAACAAATTCTAATCCAGCTTCAACAGCTATTTCACAAGCTTTCATGA
TTTCTTCTTTTGTTAATAAACAATTTTCCATAATACATTTAACAACATGTGATCCAGCTGCTTTTTTTAC
AGCTTTCATGTCTTCTAAAACTAATTCATAATTTTTGTCTTTTAATGCACCAATATTTAATACCATATCA
ATTTCTGTTGCACCATCTTTAATTGCTTCAGAAACTTCGAATGCTTTTGTAGCTGTTGTGCATGCACCTA
GAGGAAAACCTACAACATTTGTTATTCCTACATTTGTGCCTTTTAATAATTCTTTACAATAGCTTGTTCA
ATATGAATTAACACAAACTGTTGCAAAATCAAATTCAATTGCTTCATCACATAATTGTTTAATTTCAGCT
TTCGTAGCATCTTGTTTTAATAATGTGTGATCTATATATTTGTTTAGTTTCATTTTTTCTCCTATATATT
CATTTTTAATTTTAATTCTTTAATAATTTCGTCTACTTTAACTTTAGCGTTTTGAACAGATTCACCAACA
CCTATAAAATAAATTTTTAGTTTAGGTTCAGTTCCACTTGGGCGAACAGCAAATCATGACTTATCTTCTA
AATAAAATTTTAGTAAGTCTTGTCCTGGCATATTATACATTCCATCGATGTAGTCTTCAACATTAACAAC
TTTAAGTCCAGCAATTTGAGTTAAGGGTGTTGCTCTCAATGATTTCATTAATGGTTCAATTTTTAATTTC
TTTTCTTCTGGTTTAAAATTCAAGTTTAAAGTGAAAGTGTAATATGCACCCATTTCTTTAAATAAATCTT
CTAAATAGTCTACTAATGTTTTATTTTGTTTTTTATAAAATCAAGCAGCCTCTGCTATTAATATAGAAGC
TTGTATTCCATCTTTATCTCTAGCTGAGTCATCAATTACATATCCATAACTTTCTTCATAAGCAAAAACA
AAATTTAATCCGTTATCTTCTTCTTTAGCAATTTCTCTACCCATTCATTTAAATCCAGTTAAAGTTTTTA
CAATATTAACTCCATATTTTTCATGAGCGATTCTATCACCCAAATCACTTGTTACAAAACTTGAATATAG
AGCCGGATTTTTTGGAATGCTATTTAAGCGTTTTAGATTTGATAATTTTCAATCAATTAAAATTGGTCCT
GTTTGATTTCCATCTAATCTTACAAAATGACCATCATGTTTTATTGCCATTCCAAATCTGTCAGCATCTG
GGTCATTCATAATAATAATATCTGCATCATGTTTAATACCATATTCAAGCGGTATTTTTCATGCAGGATC
AAATTCTGGATTTGGATTTACAACATTTTTAAATGTTTCATCTTCAAATGCATGCTCTTCAACCTCAATA
ACGTTATATCCTGATTCACGTAATATTTTTGGGGTAAATTTAGTTCCTGTTCCATTAACTGCGCTAAAAA
TAATTTTTAAATCTTTTTTAGCTTCTTGCTCTTTTTTGTACGTCTCTGTTTTAGAGCTAGAAATAGCAAG
TTAAAATAAGGCTAGTCCGTTATCAACTTGAAAAAGTGGCACCGAGTCGGTGCTTTTTTGAATTCGCTAG
CTAGGTCTTGAAAGGAGTGGGAATTGGCTCCGGTGCCCGTCAGTGGGCAGAGCGCACATCGCCCACAGTC
CCCGAGAAGTTGGGGGGAGGGGTCGGCAATTGATCCGGTGCCTAGAGAAGGTGGCGCGGGGTAAACTGGG
AAAGTGATGTCGTGTACTGGCTCCGCCTTTTTCCCGAGGGTGGGGGAGAACCGTATATAAGTGCAGTAGT
CGCCGTGAACGTTCTTTTTCGCAACGGGTTTGCCGCCAGAACACAGGACCGGTGCCACCATGAAACGGAC
AGCCGACGGAAGCGAGTTCGAGTCACCAAAGAAGAAGCGGAAAGTCTCCTCAGAGACTGGGCCTGTCGCC
GTCGATCCAACCCTGCGCCGCCGGATTGAACCTCACGAGTTTGAAGTGTTCTTTGACCCCCGGGAGCTGA
GAAAGGAGACATGCCTGCTGTACGAGATCAACTGGGGAGGCAGGCACTCCATCTGGAGGCACACCTCTCA
GAACACAAATAAGCACGTGGAGGTGAACTTCATCGAGAAGTTTACCACAGAGCGGTACTTCTGCCCCAAT
ACCAGATGTAGCATCACATGGTTTCTGAGCTGGTCCCCTTGCGGAGAGTGTAGCAGGGCCATCACCGAGT
TCCTGTCCAGATATCCACACGTGACACTGTTTATCTACATCGCCAGGCTGTATCACCACGCAGACCCAAG
GAATAGGCAGGGCCTGCGCGATCTGATCAGCTCCGGCGTGACCATCCAGATCATGACAGAGCAGGAGTCC
GGCTACTGCTGGCGGAACTTCGTGAATTATTCTCCTAGCAACGAGGCCCACTGGCCTAGGTACCCACACC
TGTGGGTGCGCCTGTACGTGCTGGAGCTGTATTGCATCATCCTGGGCCTGCCCCCTTGTCTGAATATCCT
GCGGAGAAAGCAGCCCCAGCTGACCTTCTTTACAATCGCCCTGCAGTCTTGTCACTATCAGAGGCTGCCA
CCCCACATCCTGTGGGCCACAGGCCTGAAGTCTGGAGGATCTAGCGGAGGATCCTCTGGCAGCGAGACAC
CAGGAACAAGCGAGTCAGCAACACCAGAGAGCAGTGGCGGCAGCAGCGGCGGCAGCGACAAGAAGTACAG
CATCGGCCTGGCCATCGGCACCAACTCTGTGGGCTGGGCCGTGATCACCGACGAGTACAAGGTGCCCAGC
AAGAAATTCAAGGTGCTGGGCAACACCGACCGGCACAGCATCAAGAAGAACCTGATCGGAGCCCTGCTGT
TCGACAGCGGCGAAACAGCCGAGGCCACCCGGCTGAAGAGAACCGCCAGAAGAAGATACACCAGACGGAA
GAACCGGATCTGCTATCTGCAAGAGATCTTCAGCAACGAGATGGCCAAGGTGGACGACAGCTTCTTCCAC
AGACTGGAAGAGTCCTTCCTGGTGGAAGAGGATAAGAAGCACGAGCGGCACCCCATCTTCGGCAACATCG
TGGACGAGGTGGCCTACCACGAGAAGTACCCCACCATCTACCACCTGAGAAAGAAACTGGTGGACAGCAC
CGACAAGGCCGACCTGCGGCTGATCTATCTGGCCCTGGCCCACATGATCAAGTTCCGGGGCCACTTCCTG
ATCGAGGGCGACCTGAACCCCGACAACAGCGACGTGGACAAGCTGTTCATCCAGCTGGTGCAGACCTACA
ACCAGCTGTTCGAGGAAAACCCCATCAACGCCAGCGGCGTGGACGCCAAGGCCATCCTGTCTGCCAGACT
GAGCAAGAGCAGACGGCTGGAAAATCTGATCGCCCAGCTGCCCGGCGAGAAGAAGAATGGCCTGTTCGGA
AACCTGATTGCCCTGAGCCTGGGCCTGACCCCCAACTTCAAGAGCAACTTCGACCTGGCCGAGGATGCCA
AACTGCAGCTGAGCAAGGACACCTACGACGACGACCTGGACAACCTGCTGGCCCAGATCGGCGACCAGTA
CGCCGACCTGTTTCTGGCCGCCAAGAACCTGTCCGACGCCATCCTGCTGAGCGACATCCTGAGAGTGAAC
ACCGAGATCACCAAGGCCCCCCTGAGCGCCTCTATGATCAAGAGATACGACGAGCACCACCAGGACCTGA
CCCTGCTGAAAGCTCTCGTGCGGCAGCAGCTGCCTGAGAAGTACAAAGAGATTTTCTTCGACCAGAGCAA
GAACGGCTACGCCGGCTACATTGACGGCGGAGCCAGCCAGGAAGAGTTCTACAAGTTCATCAAGCCCATC
CTGGAAAAGATGGACGGCACCGAGGAACTGCTCGTGAAGCTGAACAGAGAGGACCTGCTGCGGAAGCAGC
GGACCTTCGACAACGGCAGCATCCCCCACCAGATCCACCTGGGAGAGCTGCACGCCATTCTGCGGCGGCA
GGAAGATTTTTACCCATTCCTGAAGGACAACCGGGAAAAGATCGAGAAGATCCTGACCTTCCGCATCCCC
TACTACGTGGGCCCTCTGGCCAGGGGAAACAGCAGATTCGCCTGGATGACCAGAAAGAGCGAGGAAACCA
TCACCCCCTGGAACTTCGAGGAAGTGGTGGACAAGGGCGCTTCCGCCCAGAGCTTCATCGAGCGGATGAC
CAACTTCGATAAGAACCTGCCCAACGAGAAGGTGCTGCCCAAGCACAGCCTGCTGTACGAGTACTTCACC
GTGTATAACGAGCTGACCAAAGTGAAATACGTGACCGAGGGAATGAGAAAGCCCGCCTTCCTGAGCGGCG
AGCAGAAAAAGGCCATCGTGGACCTGCTGTTCAAGACCAACCGGAAAGTGACCGTGAAGCAGCTGAAAGA
GGACTACTTCAAGAAAATCGAGTGCTTCGACTCCGTGGAAATCTCCGGCGTGGAAGATCGGTTCAACGCC
TCCCTGGGCACATACCACGATCTGCTGAAAATTATCAAGGACAAGGACTTCCTGGACAATGAGGAAAACG
AGGACATTCTGGAAGATATCGTGCTGACCCTGACACTGTTTGAGGACAGAGAGATGATCGAGGAACGGCT
GAAAACCTATGCCCACCTGTTCGACGACAAAGTGATGAAGCAGCTGAAGCGGCGGAGATACACCGGCTGG
GGCAGGCTGAGCCGGAAGCTGATCAACGGCATCCGGGACAAGCAGTCCGGCAAGACAATCCTGGATTTCC
TGAAGTCCGACGGCTTCGCCAACAGAAACTTCATGCAGCTGATCCACGACGACAGCCTGACCTTTAAAGA
GGACATCCAGAAAGCCCAGGTGTCCGGCCAGGGCGATAGCCTGCACGAGCACATTGCCAATCTGGCCGGC
AGCCCCGCCATTAAGAAGGGCATCCTGCAGACAGTGAAGGTGGTGGACGAGCTCGTGAAAGTGATGGGCC
GGCACAAGCCCGAGAACATCGTGATCGAAATGGCCAGAGAGAACCAGACCACCCAGAAGGGACAGAAGAA
CAGCCGCGAGAGAATGAAGCGGATCGAAGAGGGCATCAAAGAGCTGGGCAGCCAGATCCTGAAAGAACAC
CCCGTGGAAAACACCCAGCTGCAGAACGAGAAGCTGTACCTGTACTACCTGCAGAATGGGCGGGATATGT
ACGTGGACCAGGAACTGGACATCAACCGGCTGTCCGACTACGATGTGGACCATATCGTGCCTCAGAGCTT
TCTGAAGGACGACTCCATCGACAACAAGGTGCTGACCAGAAGCGACAAGAACCGGGGCAAGAGCGACAAC
GTGCCCTCCGAAGAGGTCGTGAAGAAGATGAAGAACTACTGGCGGCAGCTGCTGAACGCCAAGCTGATTA
CCCAGAGAAAGTTCGACAATCTGACCAAGGCCGAGAGAGGCGGCCTGAGCGAACTGGATAAGGCCGGCTT
CATCAAGAGACAGCTGGTGGAAACCCGGCAGATCACAAAGCACGTGGCACAGATCCTGGACTCCCGGATG
AACACTAAGTACGACGAGAATGACAAGCTGATCCGGGAAGTGAAAGTGATCACCCTGAAGTCCAAGCTGG
TGTCCGATTTCCGGAAGGATTTCCAGTTTTACAAAGTGCGCGAGATCAACAACTACCACCACGCCCACGA
CGCCTACCTGAACGCCGTCGTGGGAACCGCCCTGATCAAAAAGTACCCTAAGCTGGAAAGCGAGTTCGTG
TACGGCGACTACAAGGTGTACGACGTGCGGAAGATGATCGCCAAGAGCGAGCAGGAAATCGGCAAGGCTA
CCGCCAAGTACTTCTTCTACAGCAACATCATGAACTTTTTCAAGACCGAGATTACCCTGGCCAACGGCGA
GATCCGGAAGCGGCCTCTGATCGAGACAAACGGCGAAACCGGGGAGATCGTGTGGGATAAGGGCCGGGAT
TTTGCCACCGTGCGGAAAGTGCTGAGCATGCCCCAAGTGAATATCGTGAAAAAGACCGAGGTGCAGACAG
GCGGCTTCAGCAAAGAGTCTATCCTGCCCAAGAGGAACAGCGATAAGCTGATCGCCAGAAAGAAGGACTG
GGACCCTAAGAAGTACGGCGGCTTCGACAGCCCCACCGTGGCCTATTCTGTGCTGGTGGTGGCCAAAGTG
GAAAAGGGCAAGTCCAAGAAACTGAAGAGTGTGAAAGAGCTGCTGGGGATCACCATCATGGAAAGAAGCA
GCTTCGAGAAGAATCCCATCGACTTTCTGGAAGCCAAGGGCTACAAAGAAGTGAAAAAGGACCTGATCAT
CAAGCTGCCTAAGTACTCCCTGTTCGAGCTGGAAAACGGCCGGAAGAGAATGCTGGCCTCTGCCGGCGAA
CTGCAGAAGGGAAACGAACTGGCCCTGCCCTCCAAATATGTGAACTTCCTGTACCTGGCCAGCCACTATG
AGAAGCTGAAGGGCTCCCCCGAGGATAATGAGCAGAAACAGCTGTTTGTGGAACAGCACAAGCACTACCT
GGACGAGATCATCGAGCAGATCAGCGAGTTCTCCAAGAGAGTGATCCTGGCCGACGCTAATCTGGACAAA
GTGCTGTCCGCCTACAACAAGCACCGGGATAAGCCCATCAGAGAGCAGGCCGAGAATATCATCCACCTGT
TTACCCTGACCAATCTGGGAGCCCCTGCCGCCTTCAAGTACTTTGACACCACCATCGACCGGAAGAGGTA
CACCAGCACCAAAGAGGTGCTGGACGCCACCCTGATCCACCAGAGCATCACCGGCCTGTACGAGACACGG
ATCGACCTGTCTCAGCTGGGAGGTGACAGCGGCGGGAGCGGCGGGAGCGGGGGGAGCACTAATCTGAGCG
ACATCATTGAGAAGGAGACTGGGAAACAGCTGGTCATTCAGGAGTCCATCCTGATGCTGCCTGAGGAGGT
GGAGGAAGTGATCGGCAACAAGCCAGAGTCTGACATCCTGGTGCACACCGCCTACGACGAGTCCACAGAT
GAGAATGTGATGCTGCTGACCTCTGACGCCCCCGAGTATAAGCCTTGGGCCCTGGTCATCCAGGATTCTA
ACGGCGAGAATAAGATCAAGATGCTGAGCGGAGGATCCGGAGGATCTGGAGGCAGCACCAACCTGTCTGA
CATCATCGAGAAGGAGACAGGCAAGCAGCTGGTCATCCAGGAGAGCATCCTGATGCTGCCCGAAGAAGTC
GAAGAAGTGATCGGAAACAAGCCTGAGAGCGATATCCTGGTCCATACCGCCTACGACGAGAGTACCGACG
AAAATGTGATGCTGCTGACATCCGACGCCCCAGAGTATAAGCCCTGGGCTCTGGTCATCCAGGATTCCAA
CGGAGAGAACAAAATCAAAATGCTGTCTGGCGGCTCAAAAAGAACCGCCGACGGCAGCGAATTCGAGCCC
AAGAAGAAGAGGAAAGTCGGATCCGGCGCAACAAACTTCTCTCTGCTGAAACAAGCCGGAGATGTCGAAG
AGAATCCTGGACCGACCGAGTACAAGCCCACGGTGCGCCTCGCCACCCGCGACGACGTCCCCAGGGCCGT
ACGCACCCTCGCCGCCGCGTTCGCCGACTACCCCGCCACGCGCCACACCGTCGATCCGGACCGCCACATC
GAGCGGGTCACCGAGCTGCAAGAACTCTTCCTCACGCGCGTCGGGCTCGACATCGGCAAGGTGTGGGTCG
CGGACGACGGCGCCGCGGTGGCGGTCTGGACCACGCCGGAGAGCGTCGAAGCGGGGGCGGTGTTCGCCGA
GATCGGCCCGCGCATGGCCGAGTTGAGCGGTTCCCGGCTGGCCGCGCAGCAACAGATGGAAGGCCTCCTG
GCGCCGCACCGGCCCAAGGAGCCCGCGTGGTTCCTGGCCACCGTCGGAGTCTCGCCCGACCACCAGGGCA
AGGGTCTGGGCAGCGCCGTCGTGCTCCCCGGAGTGGAGGCGGCCGAGCGCGCCGGGGTGCCCGCCTTCCT
GGAGACCTCCGCGCCCCGCAACCTCCCCTTCTACGAGCGGCTCGGCTTCACCGTCACCGCCGACGTCGAG
GTGCCCGAAGGACCGCGCACCTGGTGCATGACCCGCAAGCCCGGTGCCTGAACGCGTTAAGTCGACAATC
AACCTCTGGATTACAAAATTTGTGAAAGATTGACTGGTATTCTTAACTATGTTGCTCCTTTTACGCTATG
TGGATACGCTGCTTTAATGCCTTTGTATCATGCTATTGCTTCCCGTATGGCTTTCATTTTCTCCTCCTTG
TATAAATCCTGGTTGCTGTCTCTTTATGAGGAGTTGTGGCCCGTTGTCAGGCAACGTGGCGTGGTGTGCA
CTGTGTTTGCTGACGCAACCCCCACTGGTTGGGGCATTGCCACCACCTGTCAGCTCCTTTCCGGGACTTT
CGCTTTCCCCCTCCCTATTGCCACGGCGGAACTCATCGCCGCCTGCCTTGCCCGCTGCTGGACAGGGGCT
CGGCTGTTGGGCACTGACAATTCCGTGGTGTTGTCGGGGAAATCATCGTCCTTTCCTTGGCTGCTCGCCT
GTGTTGCCACCTGGATTCTGCGCGGGACGTCCTTCTGCTACGTCCCTTCGGCCCTCAATCCAGCGGACCT
TCCTTCCCGCGGCCTGCTGCCGGCTCTGCGGCCTCTTCCGCGTCTTCGCCTTCGCCCTCAGACGAGTCGG
ATCTCCCTTTGGGCCGCCTCCCCGCGTCGACTTTAAGACCAATGACTTACAAGGCAGCTGTAGATCTTAG
CCACTTTTTAAAAGAAAAGGGGGGACTGGAAGGGCTAATTCACTCCCAACGAAGACAAGATCTGCTTTTT
GCTTGTACTGGGTCTCTCTGGTTAGACCAGATCTGAGCCTGGGAGCTCTCTGGCTAACTAGGGAACCCAC
TGCTTAAGCCTCAATAAAGCTTGCCTTGAGTGCTTCAAGTAGTGTGTGCCCGTCTGTTGTGTGACTCTGG
TAACTAGAGATCCCTCAGACCCTTTTAGTCAGTGTGGAAAATCTCTAGCAGGGCCCGTTTAAACCCGCTG
ATCAGCCTCGACTGTGCCTTCTAGTTGCCAGCCATCTGTTGTTTGCCCCTCCCCCGTGCCTTCCTTGACC
CTGGAAGGTGCCACTCCCACTGTCCTTTCCTAATAAAATGAGGAAATTGCATCGCATTGTCTGAGTAGGT
GTCATTCTATTCTGGGGGGTGGGGTGGGGCAGGACAGCAAGGGGGAGGATTGGGAAGACAATAGCAGGCA
TGCTGGGGATGCGGTGGGCTCTATGGCTTCTGAGGCGGAAAGAACCAGCTGGGGCTCTAGGGGGTATCCC
C
[124 nt withheld, positions 12532-12655]
C
[91 nt withheld, positions 12657-12747]
A
[49 nt withheld, positions 12749-12797]
CCTTTGACGTTGGAGTCCACGTTCTTT
[37 nt withheld, positions 12825-12861]
ACCCTATCTCGGTCTATTCTTTTGATTTATAAGGGATTTTGCCGATTTCGGCCTATTGGTTAAAAAATGA
GCTGATTTAACAAAAATTTAACGCGAATTAATTCTGTGGAATGTGTGTCAGTTAGGGTGTGGAAAGTCCC
CAGGCTCCCCAGCAGGCAGAAGTATGCAAAGCATGCATCTCAATTAGTCAGCAACCAGGTGTGGAAAGTC
CCCAGGCTCCCCAGCAGGCAGAAGTATGCAAAGCATGCATCTCAATTAGTCAGCAACCATAGTCCCGCCC
CTAACTCCGCCCATCCCGCCCCTAACTCCGCCCAGTTCCGCCCATTCTCCGCCCCATGGCTGACTAATTT
TTTTTATTTATGCAGAGGCCGAGGCCGCCTCTGCCTCTGAGCTATTCCAGAAGTAGTGAGGAGGCTTTTT
TGGAGGCCTAGGCTTTTGCAAAAAGCTCCCGGGAGCTTGTATATCCATTTTCGGATCTGATCAGCACGTG
TTGACAATTAATCATCGGCATAGTATATCGGCATAGTATAATACGACAAGGTGAGGAACTAAACCATGGC
CAAGTTGACCAGTGCCGTTCCGGTGCTCACCGCGCGCGACGTCGCCGGAGCGGTCGAGTTCTGGACCGAC
CGGCTCGGGTTCTCCCGGGACTTCGTGGAGGACGACTTCGCCGGTGTGGTCCGGGACGACGTGACCCTGT
TCATCAGCGCGGTCCAGGACCAGGTGGTGCCGGACAACACCCTGGCCTGGGTGTGGGTGCGCGGCCTGGA
CGAGCTGTACGCCGAGTGGTCGGAGGTCGTGTCCACGAACTTCCGGGACGCCTCCGGGCCGGCCATGACC
GAGATCGGCGAGCAGCCGTGGGGGCGGGAGTTCGCCCTGCGCGACCCGGCCGGCAACTGCGTGCACTTCG
TGGCCGAGGAGCAGGACTGACACGTGCTACGAGATTTCGATTCCACCGCCGCCTTCTATGAAAGGTTGGG
CTTCGGAATCGTTTTCCGGGACGCCGGCTGGATGATCCTCCAGCGCGGGGATCTCATGCTGGAGTTCTTC
GCCCACCCCAACTTGTTTATTGCAGCTTATAATGGTTACAAATAAAGCAATAGCATCACAAATTTCACAA
ATAAAGCATTTTTTTCACTGCATTCTAGTTGTGGTTTGTCCAAACTCATCAATGTATCTTATCATGTCTG
TATACCGTCGACCTCTAGCTAGAGCTTGGCGTAATCATGGTCATAGCTGTTTCCTGTGTGAAATTGTTAT
CCGCTCACAATTCCACACAACATACGAGCCGGAAGCATAAAGTGTAAAGCCTGGGGTGCCTAATGAGTGA
GCTAACTCACATTAATTGCGTTGCGCTCACTGCCCGCTTTCCAGTCGGGAAACCTGTCGTGCCAGCTGCA
TTAATGAATCGGCCAACGCGCGGGGAGAGGCGGTTTGCGTATTGGGCGCTCTTCCGCTTCCTCGCTCACT
GACTCGCTGCGCTCGGTCGTTCGGCTGCGGCGAGCGGTATCAGCTCACTCAAAGGCGGTAATACGGTTAT
CCACAGAATCAGGGGATAACGCAGGAAAGAACATGTGAGCAAAAGGCCAGCAAAAGGCCAGGAACCGTAA
AAAGGCCGCGTTGCTGGCGTTTTTCCATAGGCTCCGCCCCCCTGACGAGCATCACAAAAATCGACGCTCA
AGTCAGAGGTGGCGAAACCCGACAGGACTATAAAGATACCAGGCGTTTCCCCCTGGAAGCTCCCTCGTGC
GCTCTCCTGTTCCGACCCTGCCGCTTACCGGATACCTGTCCGCCTTTCTCCCTTCGGGAAGCGTGGCGCT
TTCTCATAGCTCACGCTGTAGGTATCTCAGTTCGGTGTAGGTCGTTCGCTCCAAGCTGGGCTGTGTGCAC
GAACCCCCCGTTCAGCCCGACCGCTGCGCCTTATCCGGTAACTATCGTCTTGAGTCCAACCCGGTAAGAC
ACGACTTATCGCCACTGGCAGCAGCCACTGGTAACAGGATTAGCAGAGCGAGGTATGTAGGCGGTGCTAC
AGAGTTCTTGAAGTGGTGGCCTAACTACGGCTACACTAGAAGAACAGTATTTGGTATCTGCGCTCTGCTG
AAGCCAGTTACCTTCGGAAAAAGAGTTGGTAGCTCTTGATCCGGCAAACAAACCACCGCTGGTAGCGGTG
GTTTTTTTGTTTGCAAGCAGCAGATTACGCGCAGAAAAAAAGGATCTCAAGAAGATCCTTTGATCTTTTC
TACGGGGTCTGACGCTCAGTGGAACGAAAACTCACGTTAAGGGATTTTGGTCATGAGATTATCAAAAAGG
ATCTTCACCTAGATCCTTTTAAATTAAAAATGAAGTTTTAAATCAATCTAAAGTATATATGAGTAAACTT
GGTCTGACAGTTACCAATGCTTAATCAGTGAGGCACCTATCTCAGCGATCTGTCTATTTCGTTCATCCAT
AGTTGCCTGACTCCCCGTCGTGTAGATAACTACGATACGGGAGGGCTTACCATCTGGCCCCAGTGCTGCA
ATGATACCGCGAGACCCACGCTCACCGGCTCCAGATTTATCAGCAATAAACCAGCCAGCCGGAAGGGCCG
AGCGCAGAAGTGGTCCTGCAACTTTATCCGCCTCCATCCAGTCTATTAATTGTTGCCGGGAAGCTAGAGT
AAGTAGTTCGCCAGTTAATAGTTTGCGCAACGTTGTTGCCATTGCTACAGGCATCGTGGTGTCACGCTCG
TCGTTTGGTATGGCTTCATTCAGCTCCGGTTCCCAACGATCAAGGCGAGTTACATGATCCCCCATGTTGT
GCAAAAAAGCGGTTAGCTCCTTCGGTCCTCCGATCGTTGTCAGAAGTAAGTTGGCCGCAGTGTTATCACT
CATGGTTATGGCAGCACTGCATAATTCTCTTACTGTCATGCCATCCGTAAGATGCTTTTCTGTGACTGGT
GAGTACTCAACCAAGTCATTCTGAGAATAGTGTATGCGGCGACCGAGTTGCTCTTGCCCGGCGTCAATAC
GGGATAATACCGCGCCACATAGCAGAACTTTAAAAGTGCTCATCATTGGAAAACGTTCTTCGGGGCGAAA
ACTCTCAAGGATCTTACCGCTGTTGAGATCCAGTTCGATGTAACCCACTCGTGCACCCAACTGATCTTCA
GCATCTTTTACTTTCACCAGCGTTTCTGGGTGAGCAAAAACAGGAAGGCAAAATGCCGCAAAAAAGGGAA
TAAGGGCGACACGGAAATGTTGAATACTCATACTCTTCCTTTTTCAATATTATTGAAGCATTTATCAGGG
TTATTGTCTCATGAGCGGATACATATTTGAATGTATTTAGAAAAATAAACAAATAGGGGTTCCGCGCACA
TTTCCCCGAAAAGTGCCACCTGAC
Features (pLannotate 1.2.2; 37 found; start..end, strand, type, name):
     31..83      -  misc_feature   bom (fragment): basis of mobility region from pBR322
    238..617     +  enhancer       CMV enhancer: human cytomegalovirus immediate early enhancer
    618..817     +  promoter       CMV promoter: human cytomegalovirus (CMV) immediate early promoter
    835..1015    +  LTR            5' LTR (truncated): truncated 5' long terminal repeat (LTR) from HIV-1
   1062..1187    +  misc_feature   HIV-1 Ψ: packaging signal of human immunodeficiency virus type 1
   1171..1534    +  CDS            HIV-1 gag (fragment): gag protein from human immunodeficiency virus 1; gag
   1680..1913    +  misc_feature   RRE: The Rev response element (RRE) of HIV-1 allows for Rev-dependent mRNA export from the nucleus to the cytoplasm.
   2290..2390    +  CDS            Rev (fragment): human immunodeficiency virus 1 (HIV-1) Rev protein; rev; enhances nuclear export of unspliced and incompletely spliced viral mRNAs
   2440..2557    +  misc_feature   cPPT/CTS: central polypurine tract and central termination sequence of HIV-1
   2608..2848    +  promoter       U6 promoter: RNA polymerase III promoter for human U6 snRNA
   3034..3693    -  CDS            deoC1: DEOC1_STAAN - Also known as dra. Experimental evidence at protein level: Swiss-Prot protein existence level 1. Catalyzes a reversible aldol reaction between acetaldehyde and D-glyceraldehyde 3-phosphate to generate 2-deoxy-D-ribose 5- phosphate. From Staphylococcus aureus (strain N315).
   4738..4813    +  misc_RNA       gRNA scaffold: guide RNA scaffold for the Streptococcus pyogenes CRISPR/Cas9 system
   4831..4849    +  CDS            small t antigen (fragment): SV40 (simian virus 40) small t antigen
   4875..5086    +  promoter       EF-1α core promoter: core promoter for human elongation factor EF-1α
   5157..5840    +  CDS            Apobec1: ABEC1_RAT - Experimental evidence at protein level: Swiss-Prot protein existence level 1. Catalytic component of the apolipoprotein B mRNA editing enzyme complex which is responsible for the postranscriptional editing of a CAA codon for Gln to a UAA codon for stop in the APOB mRNA. May also play a role in the epigenetic regulation of gene expression by participating in DNA demethylation. From Rattus norvegicus (Rat).
   5937..7538    +  CDS            dCas9(N): N-terminal portion of catalytically inactive Streptococcus pyogenes dCas9 carrying the D10A mutation (Zetsche et al., 2015)
   7539..10033   +  CDS            Cas9(C) (fragment): C-terminal portion of Streptococcus pyogenes Cas9 (Zetsche et al., 2015)
  10347..10595   +  CDS            UGI: UNGI_BPPB2 - Experimental evidence at protein level: Swiss-Prot protein existence level 1. This protein binds specifically and reversibly to the host uracil-DNA glycosylase, preventing removal of uracil residues from PBS2 DNA by the host uracil-excision repair system. From Bacillus phage PBS2 (Bacteriophage PBS2).
  10724..11321   +  CDS            PuroR (fragment): puromycin N-acetyltransferase; pac from Streptomyces; confers resistance to puromycin
  11337..11925   +  misc_feature   WPRE: woodchuck hepatitis virus posttranscriptional regulatory element
  11976..11995   +  misc_feature   cPPT/CTS (fragment): central polypurine tract and central termination sequence of HIV-1
  11997..12230   +  LTR            3' LTR (ΔU3): self-inactivating 3' long terminal repeat (LTR) from HIV-1
  12262..12486   +  polyA_signal   bGH poly(A) signal: bovine growth hormone polyadenylation signal
  12490..12511   +  promoter       SV40 promoter (fragment): SV40 enhancer and early promoter
  12532..12960   +  rep_origin     f1 ori (sequence partly withheld): f1 bacteriophage origin of replication; arrow indicates direction of (+) strand synthesis
  12974..13303   +  promoter       SV40 promoter: SV40 enhancer and early promoter
  13351..13398   +  promoter       EM7 promoter: synthetic bacterial promoter&nbsp
  13417..13791   +  CDS            BleoR: antibiotic-binding protein; Sh ble from Streptoalloteichus hindustanus; confers resistance to bleomycin, phleomycin, and Zeocin™
  13801..13926   +  CDS            ble (fragment): BLE_KLEPN - Experimental evidence at protein level: Swiss-Prot protein existence level 1. Binding protein with a strong affinity to the bleomycin family of antibiotics. Binds to CL990; an antimitotic-antibiotic compound. From Klebsiella pneumoniae.
  13921..14042   +  polyA_signal   SV40 poly(A) signal: SV40 polyadenylation signal
  14113..14135   -  protein_bind   lac operator (fragment): The lac repressor binds to the lac operator to inhibit transcription in E. coli. This inhibition can be relieved by adding lactose or isopropyl-β-D-thiogalactopyranoside (IPTG). lac repressor encoded by lacI
  14139..14169   -  promoter       lac promoter: promoter for the E. coli lac operon
  14184..14205   -  protein_bind   CAP binding site: CAP binding activates transcription in the presence of cAMP. E. coli catabolite activator protein
  14218..14310   -  CDS            lacI (fragment): lac repressor; lacI; The lac repressor binds to the lac operator to inhibit transcription in E. coli. This inhibition can be relieved by adding lactose or isopropyl-β-D-thiogalactopyranoside (IPTG).
  14493..15081   -  rep_origin     ori: high-copy-number ColE1/pMB1/pBR322/pUC origin of replication
  15252..16112   -  CDS            AmpR: β-lactamase; bla; confers resistance to ampicillin, carbenicillin, and related antibiotics
  16113..16217   -  promoter       AmpR promoter: bla
