[The description below was written by a language model from this plasmid's Addgene catalogue record and pLannotate feature annotations shown in this document.]
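Description:
pRDA_078 is an all-in-one lentiviral empty backbone built on the pXPR vector family. It delivers the BE4max cytosine base editor together with a user-supplied guide RNA into mammalian cells. In bacteria it is maintained at high copy from a ColE1/pUC-type origin under ampicillin selection; an f1 origin is also present. The viral portion follows a self-inactivating HIV-1 design. A CMV enhancer/promoter fused to a truncated 5' LTR drives genomic RNA production in packaging cells. This is followed by the Ψ packaging signal with a gag fragment, the RRE for Rev-dependent export, a cPPT/CTS, a WPRE, and a ΔU3 3' LTR with a downstream bGH polyadenylation signal.

Two expression units sit between the LTRs. A human U6 promoter lies upstream of the S. pyogenes gRNA scaffold. They are separated by roughly 1.9 kb containing a reverse-oriented region annotated as a bacterial deoC homolog, which appears to be filler sequence intended to be replaced by a guide spacer, although the record does not give the cloning sites. Downstream, an EF-1α core promoter drives the base editor: rat APOBEC1 deaminase fused to Cas9 carrying the D10A nickase mutation, followed by uracil glycosylase inhibitor (UGI). Only one UGI copy is annotated, with an unannotated gap preceding it. A puromycin resistance coding sequence follows, allowing selection of transduced cells; how it is linked to the editor is not annotated. Outside the viral region, an SV40/EM7-driven BleoR cassette is also present. The associated publication used base editors in pooled screens to assess human variants, consistent with cloning guide libraries into this backbone.
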