Addgene plasmid #158582: pRDA_078
Purpose: (Empty Backbone) Lentiviral expression of BE4max and customizable gRNA
Depositing lab: John Doench & David Root. Depositing organization: Broad Institute. Publication: Massively parallel assessment of human variants with base editor screens. Hanna RE, Hegde M, Fagre CR, DeWeirdt PC, Sangree AK, Szegletes Z, Griffith A, Feeley MN, Sanson KR, Baidi Y, Koblan LW, Liu DR, Neal JT, Doench JG. Cell. 2021 Feb 18;184(4):1064-1080.e20. doi: 10.1016/j.cell.2021.01.012. PubMed 33606977.
Backbone
  Vector backbone: pXPR
  Vector type: Mammalian Expression, Lentiviral
Growth in bacteria
  Bacterial resistance: Ampicillin, 100 μg/mL
  Growth temperature: 37°C
  Growth strain: NEB Stable
  Copy number: High Copy
Gene/Insert
  Gene/Insert name: None
  Mutation: Cas9 D10A
Terms and licenses: Academic/Nonprofit Terms; Industry Terms: Not Available to Industry
Depositor comments: For questions regarding use of this plasmid, please contact John Doench. Please visit https://www.biorxiv.org/content/10.1101/2020.05.17.100818v1 for bioRxiv preprint.
How to cite: pRDA_078 was a gift from John Doench & David Root (Addgene plasmid # 158582 ; http://n2t.net/addgene:158582 ; RRID:Addgene_158582)
